>Addgene plasmid #244078 | pAAV.CAGFLEX.(cyto).iGlucoSnFR2 | addgene full sequence | sequence record 487020 | Addgene NGS Result
AGCGCCCAATACGCAAACCGCCTCTCCCCGCGCGTTGGCCGATTCATTAATGCAGCTGCGCGCTCGCTCG
CTCACTGAGGCCGCCCGGGCAAAGCCCGGGCGTCGGGCGACCTTTGGTCGCCCGGCCTCAGTGAGCGAGC
GAGCGCGCAGAGAGGGAGTGGCCAACTCCATCACTAGGGGTTCCTTGTAGTTAATGATTAACCCGCCATG
CTACTTATCTACGTAGCCATGCTCTAGGAAGATCCTTATCGATTTTACCACATTTGTAGAGGTTTTACTT
GCTTTAAAAAACCTCCCACATCTCCCCCTGAACCTGAAACATAAAATGAATGCAATTGTTGTTGTTAACT
TGTTTATTGCAGCTTATAATGGTTACAAATAAAGCAATAGCATCACAAATTTCACAAATAAAGCATTTTT
TTCACTGCATTCTAGTTGTGGTTTGTCCAAACTCATCAATGTATCTTATCATGTCTGCTCGAAGCGGCCG
CCCGGGTCGACGGTATCGATGCGGGGAGGCGGCCCAAAGGGAGATCCGACTCGTCTGAGGGCGAAGGCGA
AGACGCGGAAGAGGCCGCAGAGCCGGCAGCAGGCCGCGGGAAGGAAGGTCCGCTGGATTGAGGGCCGAAG
GGACGTAGCAGAAGGACGTCCCGCGCAGAATCCAGGTGGCAACACAGGCGAGCAGCCAAGGAAAGGACGA
TGATTTCCCCGACAACACCACGGAATTGTCAGTGCCCAACAGCCGAGCCCCTGTCCAGCAGCGGGCAAGG
CAGGCGGCGATGAGTTCCGCCGTGGCAATAGGGAGGGGGAAAGCGAAAGTCCCGGAAAGGAGCTGACAGG
TGGTGGCAATGCCCCAACCAGTGGGGGTTGCGTCAGCAAACACAGTGCACACCACGCCACGTTGCCTGAC
AACGGGCCACAACTCCTCATAAAGAGACAGCAACCAGGATTTATACAAGGAGGAGAAAATGAAAGCCATA
CGGGAAGCAATAGCATGATACAAAGGCATTAAAGCAGCGTATCCACATAGCGTAAAAGGAGCAACATAGT
TAAGAATACCAGTCAATCTTTCACAAATTTTGTAATCCAGAGGTTGATTATCGATAAGCTAATTCGAACC
TCTTCGAGGGACATAACTTCGTATAATGTATGCTATACGAAGTTATGGGTCGATGGTGAGATCTGGACTA
GAGGGTCGATGGTGATGCTTGGATCAAAATAGGAAGAATCCCAATGATAACTTCGTATAAAGTATCCTAT
ACGAAGTTATGGATCCCGCCACCATGGGCAGATCTAAGCTGGAGATTTTCTCTTGGTGGGCTGGGGATGA
AGGCCCTGCCCTGGAGGCACTCATCAGACTGTATAAACAGAAGTATCCTGGAGTAGAGGTGATAAACGCC
ACTGTCACCGGAGGTGCCGGTGTAAATGCTCGCGCTGTCCTTAAGACAAGGATGCTTGGTGGTGATCCTC
CTGATACATTTCAAGTTGCAGCAGGGATGGAGTTGATAGGCACATGGGTGGTGGCTAACAGAATGGAGGA
TCTCAGCGCCTTGTTTCGACAAGAGGGTTGGCTTCAAGCCTTCCCCAAGGGCCTTATTGATCTGATTAGT
TATAAAGGTGGTATATGGAGTGTGCCCGTTAATATTCACAGGTCAAACGTAATGTGGTATTTGCCTGCAA
AGCTAAAAGAGTGGGGAGTTAACCCCCCACGGACTTGGGATGAGTTTCTTGCCACCTGTCAAACACTTAA
ACAAAAGGGTCTGGAAGCTCCACTGGCTCTCGGGGAAAATTGGACACAACAACACCTCTGGGAGAGTGTC
GCCTTGGCTGTATTGGGGCCTGATGATTGGAATAATCTGTGGAATGGGAAGCTGAAGTTCACAGACCCTA
AAGCAGTTAGGGCATGGGAAGTCTTTGGCCGCGTTTTGGACTGTGCCAACAAGGATGCAGCAGGCTTGTC
TTGGCAGCAAGCTGTCGATCGGGTAGTACAGGGGAAAGCCGCTTTTAACGTAATGGGCGACTGGGCAGCA
GGATATATGACTACCACTCTCAAGTTGAAGCCTGGTACAGATTTCGCATGGGCACCAAGTCCCGGGACAC
AGGGCGTCTTTATGATGGTTTCCGACTCTTTCGGACTTCCCAAAGGAGCCAAAAATCGACAAAACGCTAT
CAACTGGCTTCGATTGGTCGGCTCTAAAGAAGGTCAAGATACATTCAACCCACTGAAAGGGTCCATCGCT
GCTCGGCTCGATAGCGACCCAAGCAAGTATCCGTGTAACGTCTATATCACCGCCGACAAGCAGAAGAACG
GCATCAAGGCGAACTTCAAGATCCGCCACAACGTGGAGGACGGCAGCGTGCAGCTCGCCGACCACTACCA
GCAGAACACCCCCATCGGCGACGGCCCCGTGCTGCTGCCCGACAACCACTACCTGGTGACCCAGTCCGTG
CTGAGCAAAGACCCCAACGAGAAGCGCGATCACATGGTCCTGCTGGAGTTCGTGACCGCCGCCGGGATCA
CTCTCGGCATGGACGAGCTGTACAAGGGCGGTACCGGAGGGAGCATGAGCAAGGGCGAGGAGCTGTTCAC
CGGGGTGGTGCCCATCCTGGTCGAGCTGGACGGCGACGTAAACGGCCACAAGTTCAGCGTGCGCGGCGAG
GGCGAGGGCGATGCCACCAACGGCAAGCTGACCCTGAAGTTCATCTGCACCACCGGCAAGCTGCCCGTGC
CCTGGCCCACCCTCGTGACCACCCTGACCTACGGCGTGCAGTGCTTCAGCCGCTACCCCGACCACATGAA
GCAGCACGACTTCTTCAAGTCCGCCATGCCCGAAGGCTACGTCCAGGAGCGCACCATCAGCTTCAAGGAC
GACGGCACCTACAAGACCCGCGCCGAGGTGAAGTTCGAGGGCGACACCCTGGTGAACCGCATCGAGCTGA
AGGGCATCGACTTCAAGGAGGACGGCAACATCCTGGGGCACAAGCTGGAGTACAACTTTAACAACCCCAA
CGCATACGGACAGAGTGCAATGCGAGATTGGCGGAGTAATCGCATCGTTGGCTCCCTGGTAGCAGGAGCA
GTGGCCCCTGAAAGCTCCATGTCACAATTCGGAACAGTAATGGAAATTTTCCTGCAAACACGCAACCCAC
AAGCAGCAGCAAATGCAGCACAAGCTATTGCTGACCAAGTTGGCCTGGGTCGCCTTGGTCAGCTGCAGTA
GAAGCTTGCTAGTATAACTTCGTATAGCATACATTATACGAAGTTATGGGTCGATGGTGATGCTTGGCAA
TTCGGGTCGATGGTGAAGCATTGGTCTTCCTATTTTGATATAACTTCGTATAGGATACTTTATACGAAGT
TATGGGGATGATCCAATTCTTTGCCAAAATGATGAGACAGCACAATAACCAGCACGTTGCCCAGGAGCTG
TAGGAAAAAGAAGAAGGCATGAACATGGTTAGCAGAGGCTCTAGAGCCGCCGGTCACACGCCAGAAGCCG
AACCCCGCCCTGCCCCGTCCCCCCCGAAGGCAGCCGTCCCCCCGCGGACAGCCCCGAGCCGCTCCCCCCG
CACAAAGGGCCCTCCCGGAGCCCCTCAAGGCTTTCACGCAGCCACAGAAAAGAAACAAGCCGTCATTAAA
CCAAGCGCTAATTACAGCCCGGAGGAGAAGGGCCGTCCCGCCCGCTCACCTGTGGGAGTAACGCGGTCAG
TCAGAGCCGGGGCGGGCGGCGCGAGGCGGCGGCGGAGCGGGGCACGGGGCGAAGGCAGCGCGCAGCGACT
CCCGCCCGCCGCGCGCTTCGCTTTTTATAGGGCCGCCGCCGCCGCCGCCTCGCCATAAAAGGAAACTTTC
GGAGCGCGCCGCTCTGATTGGCTGCCGCCGCACCTCTCCGCCTCGCCCCGCCCCGCCCCTCGCCCCGCCC
CGCCCCGCCTGGCGCGCGCCCCCCCCCCCCCCCCGCCCCCATCGCTGCACAAAATAATTAAAAAATAAAT
AAATACAAAATTGGGGGTGGGGAGGGGGGGGAGATGGGGAGAGTGAAGCAGAACGTGGGGCTCACCTCGA
CCATGGTAATAGCGATGACTAATACGTAGATGTACTGCCAAGTAGGAAAGTCCCATAAGGTCATGTACTG
GGCATAATGCCAGGCGGGCCATTTACCGTCATTGACGTCAATAGGGGGCGTACTTGGCATATGATACACT
TGATGTACTGCCAAGTGGGCAGTTTACCGTAAATACTCCACCCATTGACGTCAATGGAAAGTCCCTATTG
GCGTTACTATGGGAACATACGTCATTATTGACGTCAATGGTACTCTTCCTAGAGCATGGCTACGTAGATA
AGTAGCATGGCGGGTTAATCATTAACTACAAGGAACCCCTAGTGATGGAGTTGGCCACTCCCTCTCTGCG
CGCTCGCTCGCTCACTGAGGCCGGGCGACCAAAGGTCGCCCGACGCCCGGGCTTTGCCCGGGCGGCCTCA
GTGAGCGAGCGAGCGCGCAGCTGGCGTAATAGCGAAGAGGCCCGCACCGATCGCCCTTCCCAACAGTTGC
GCAGCCTGAATGGCGAATGGG
[124 nt withheld, positions 4572-4695]
C
[91 nt withheld, positions 4697-4787]
A
[49 nt withheld, positions 4789-4837]
CCTTTGACGTTGGAGTCCACGTTCTTT
[37 nt withheld, positions 4865-4901]
ACCCTATCTCGGTCTATTCTTTTGATTTATAAGGGATTTTGCCGATTTCGGCCTATTGGTTAAAAAATGA
GCTGATTTAACAAAAATTTAACGCGAATTTTAACAAAATATTAACGCTTACAATTTAGGTGGCACTTTTC
GGGGAAATGTGCGCGGAACCCCTATTTGTTTATTTTTCTAAATACATTCAAATATGTATCCGCTCATGAG
ACAATAACCCTGATAAATGCTTCAATAATATTGAAAAAGGAAGAGTATGAGTATTCAACATTTCCGTGTC
GCCCTTATTCCCTTTTTTGCGGCATTTTGCCTTCCTGTTTTTGCTCACCCAGAAACGCTGGTGAAAGTAA
AAGATGCTGAAGATCAGTTGGGTGCACGAGTGGGTTACATCGAACTGGATCTCAACAGCGGTAAGATCCT
TGAGAGTTTTCGCCCCGAAGAACGTTTTCCAATGATGAGCACTTTTAAAGTTCTGCTATGTGGCGCGGTA
TTATCCCGTATTGACGCCGGGCAAGAGCAACTCGGTCGCCGCATACACTATTCTCAGAATGACTTGGTTG
AGTACTCACCAGTCACAGAAAAGCATCTTACGGATGGCATGACAGTAAGAGAATTATGCAGTGCTGCCAT
AACCATGAGTGATAACACTGCGGCCAACTTACTTCTGACAACGATCGGAGGACCGAAGGAGCTAACCGCT
TTTTTGCACAACATGGGGGATCATGTAACTCGCCTTGATCGTTGGGAACCGGAGCTGAATGAAGCCATAC
CAAACGACGAGCGTGACACCACGATGCCTGTAGCAATGGCAACAACGTTGCGCAAACTATTAACTGGCGA
ACTACTTACTCTAGCTTCCCGGCAACAATTAATAGACTGGATGGAGGCGGATAAAGTTGCAGGACCACTT
CTGCGCTCGGCCCTTCCGGCTGGCTGGTTTATTGCTGATAAATCTGGAGCCGGTGAGCGTGGGTCTCGCG
GTATCATTGCAGCACTGGGGCCAGATGGTAAGCCCTCCCGTATCGTAGTTATCTACACGACGGGGAGTCA
GGCAACTATGGATGAACGAAATAGACAGATCGCTGAGATAGGTGCCTCACTGATTAAGCATTGGTAACTG
TCAGACCAAGTTTACTCATATATACTTTAGATTGATTTAAAACTTCATTTTTAATTTAAAAGGATCTAGG
TGAAGATCCTTTTTGATAATCTCATGACCAAAATCCCTTAACGTGAGTTTTCGTTCCACTGAGCGTCAGA
CCCCGTAGAAAAGATCAAAGGATCTTCTTGAGATCCTTTTTTTCTGCGCGTAATCTGCTGCTTGCAAACA
AAAAAACCACCGCTACCAGCGGTGGTTTGTTTGCCGGATCAAGAGCTACCAACTCTTTTTCCGAAGGTAA
CTGGCTTCAGCAGAGCGCAGATACCAAATACTGTTCTTCTAGTGTAGCCGTAGTTAGGCCACCACTTCAA
GAACTCTGTAGCACCGCCTACATACCTCGCTCTGCTAATCCTGTTACCAGTGGCTGCTGCCAGTGGCGAT
AAGTCGTGTCTTACCGGGTTGGACTCAAGACGATAGTTACCGGATAAGGCGCAGCGGTCGGGCTGAACGG
GGGGTTCGTGCACACAGCCCAGCTTGGAGCGAACGACCTACACCGAACTGAGATACCTACAGCGTGAGCT
ATGAGAAAGCGCCACGCTTCCCGAAGGGAGAAAGGCGGACAGGTATCCGGTAAGCGGCAGGGTCGGAACA
GGAGAGCGCACGAGGGAGCTTCCAGGGGGAAACGCCTGGTATCTTTATAGTCCTGTCGGGTTTCGCCACC
TCTGACTTGAGCGTCGATTTTTGTGATGCTCGTCAGGGGGGCGGAGCCTATGGAAAAACGCCAGCAACGC
GGCCTTTTTACGGTTCCTGGCCTTTTGCTGGCCTTTTGCTCACATGTTCTTTCCTGCGTTATCCCCTGAT
TCTGTGGATAACCGTATTACCGCCTTTGAGTGAGCTGATACCGCTCGCCGCAGCCGAACGACCGAGCGCA
GCGAGTCAGTGAGCGAGGAAGCGGAAG
Features (pLannotate 1.2.2; 20 found; start..end, strand, type, name):
      2..58      +  CDS            lacI (fragment): lac repressor; lacI; The lac repressor binds to the lac operator to inhibit transcription in E. coli. This inhibition can be relieved by adding lactose or isopropyl-β-D-thiogalactopyranoside (IPTG).
     52..185     -  repeat_region  AAV2 ITR: inverted terminal repeat of adeno-associated virus serotype 2 inverted
    256..324     +  CDS            large T antigen (fragment): large T antigen from SV40 (simian virus 40)
    347..468     +  polyA_signal   SV40 poly(A) signal: SV40 polyadenylation signal
    511..1099    -  misc_feature   WPRE: woodchuck hepatitis virus posttranscriptional regulatory element
   1133..1166    -  protein_bind   loxP: Cre-mediated recombination occurs in the 8-bp core sequence (GCATACAT). Cre recombinase
   1237..1270    -  protein_bind   lox2272: Cre-mediated recombination occurs in the 8-bp core sequence (GGATACTT). lox2272 sites are compatible with each other, but incompatible with loxP or loxN sites (Lee and Saito, 1988). Cre recombinase
   2277..2996    +  CDS            cEGFP: cEGFP is a basic (constitutively fluorescent) green fluorescent protein published in 2008, derived from Aequorea victoria.
   3234..3267    +  protein_bind   loxP: Cre-mediated recombination occurs in the 8-bp core sequence (GCATACAT). Cre recombinase
   3330..3363    +  protein_bind   lox2272: Cre-mediated recombination occurs in the 8-bp core sequence (GGATACTT). lox2272 sites are compatible with each other, but incompatible with loxP or loxN sites (Lee and Saito, 1988). Cre recombinase
   3428..3558    -  intron         chimeric intron (fragment): chimera between introns from chicken β-actin and rabbit β-globin
   3647..3782    -  intron         hybrid intron (fragment): hybrid between chicken β-actin (CBA) and minute virus of mice (MMV) introns (Gray et al., 2011)
   3783..4060    -  promoter       chicken β-actin promoter: No description available
   4062..4310    -  enhancer       CMV enhancer (fragment): human cytomegalovirus immediate early enhancer
   4371..4503    +  repeat_region  AAV2 ITR (fragment): inverted terminal repeat of adeno-associated virus serotype 2 inverted
   4498..4567    +  CDS            lacZα (fragment): LacZα fragment of β-galactosidase; lacZ fragment
   4572..5000    +  rep_origin     f1 ori (sequence partly withheld): f1 bacteriophage origin of replication; arrow indicates direction of (+) strand synthesis
   5053..5157    +  promoter       AmpR promoter: bla
   5158..6018    +  CDS            AmpR: β-lactamase; bla; confers resistance to ampicillin, carbenicillin, and related antibiotics
   6189..6777    +  rep_origin     ori: high-copy-number ColE1/pMB1/pBR322/pUC origin of replication
