[The description below was written by a language model from this plasmid's Addgene catalogue record and pLannotate feature annotations shown in this document.]
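Description:
pAAV.CAGFLEX.(cyto).iGlucoSnFR2 is an adeno-associated virus transfer plasmid of about 7 kb, built on a pAAV backbone, for Cre-dependent expression of the green fluorescent glucose sensor iGlucoSnFR2 in the cytosol. It is maintained in E. coli through a high-copy ColE1/pUC-type origin and selected with ampicillin via the β-lactamase gene. An f1 phage origin is also present. Recombination-deficient hosts are generally preferred for this kind of plasmid because the AAV2 inverted terminal repeats are prone to rearrangement. The two ITRs flank the expression cassette and are the cis elements needed for replication and packaging of the intervening DNA into AAV particles.

Between the ITRs, transcription is driven by a CAG-type promoter, annotated as a CMV enhancer fragment, the chicken β-actin promoter and hybrid/chimeric intron fragments. Downstream is a FLEX (DIO) switch, consisting of paired loxP and lox2272 sites in opposing orientation on either side of the sensor coding region. In the feature table the promoter, WPRE and related parts lie on the minus strand while the GFP-derived segment of the insert lies on the plus strand, so the sensor sits inverted relative to the promoter. Cre recombinase flips and then locks the cassette into the sense orientation, restricting expression to Cre-positive cells. A WPRE and an SV40 polyadenylation signal follow to enhance transcript stability and processing.

The annotation detects only the GFP-like portion of the insert. The glucose-binding domain and the non-responsive HaloTag mentioned in the catalogue entry are not individually annotated. According to the record, the HaloTag is insensitive to glucose, so it presumably serves as a reference label. The associated work concerns measuring intracellular or extracellular glucose in vivo in mouse brain.
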