Addgene plasmid #244078: pAAV.CAGFLEX.(cyto).iGlucoSnFR2
Purpose: Cytosolic expression of green glucose sensor with non-responsive HaloTag
Depositing lab: Tim Brown & HHMI-JRC Tool Translation Team. Depositing organization: HHMI, Janelia Research Campus. Publication: iGlucoSnFR2: A genetically encoded fluorescent sensor for measuring intracellular or extracellular glucose in vivo in mouse brain. Marvin JS, Machler P, Meng C, Ates T, Patel RH, Adhikari R, Makurath MA, Ku Z, Feliciano D, Atasoy D, Cui G, Kleinfeld D, Brown TA. Sci Adv. 2025 Nov 14;11(46):eadz3889. doi: 10.1126/sciadv.adz3889. Epub 2025 Nov 12. PubMed 41223288.
Backbone
  Vector backbone: pAAV
  Vector type: AAV
Growth in bacteria
  Bacterial resistance: Ampicillin, 100 μg/mL
  Growth temperature: 37°C
  Growth strain: NEB Stable
  Copy number: High Copy
Gene/Insert
  Gene/Insert name: iGlucoSnFR2
  Species: M. musculus (mouse), Synthetic
  Cloning method: Restriction Enzyme; 5′ cloning site Unknown (unknown if destroyed)
Terms and licenses: Academic/Nonprofit Terms; Industry Terms: Not Available to Industry
How to cite: pAAV.CAGFLEX.(cyto).iGlucoSnFR2 was a gift from Tim Brown & HHMI-JRC Tool Translation Team (Addgene plasmid # 244078 ; http://n2t.net/addgene:244078 ; RRID:Addgene_244078)
